Addgene plasmid #68962: shha-pCRII
Purpose: for antisense probe, NotI w/ Sp6
Depositing lab: David Traver. Depositing organization: University of California, San Diego (UCSD). Publication: A somitic Wnt16/Notch pathway specifies haematopoietic stem cells. Clements WK, Kim AD, Ong KG, Moore JC, Lawson ND, Traver D. Nature. 2011 Jun 8;474(7350):220-4. doi: 10.1038/nature10107. PubMed 21654806.
Backbone
  Vector backbone: pCS2
Growth in bacteria
  Bacterial resistance: Ampicillin, 100 μg/mL
  Growth temperature: 37°C
  Growth strain: DH5alpha
  Copy number: High Copy
Gene/Insert
  Gene/Insert name: shha
  Species: D. rerio (zebrafish)
  Insert size (bp): 1261
  Entrez Gene: shha (a.k.a. ShhNC, fc83d08, shh, syu, vhh-1, vhh1, wu:fc83d08)
Terms and licenses: Academic/Nonprofit Terms; Industry Terms: Not Available to Industry
How to cite: shha-pCRII was a gift from David Traver (Addgene plasmid # 68962 ; http://n2t.net/addgene:68962 ; RRID:Addgene_68962)
