[The description below was written by a language model from this plasmid's Addgene catalogue record.]
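Description:
shha-pCRII is a bacterial cloning plasmid that serves as an in vitro transcription template for making a riboprobe against zebrafish (Danio rerio) sonic hedgehog a. The insert is a 1261 bp fragment of shha, a gene also recorded under the aliases shh, syu and vhh-1. The stated purpose is antisense probe synthesis: the plasmid is linearised with NotI and transcribed with SP6 RNA polymerase, which implies that an SP6 promoter lies downstream of the insert relative to its coding orientation, so that run-off transcription yields RNA complementary to the endogenous mRNA. Probes of this kind are typically labelled and used for whole-mount in situ hybridisation to show where a transcript is expressed in embryos. This fits the associated study of Wnt16/Notch signalling in the somites during haematopoietic stem cell specification, although the record does not describe the specific experiments in which this probe was used.

The record is inconsistent about the backbone. The plasmid name points to pCRII, a TA-cloning vector with flanking phage polymerase promoters, whereas the catalogue field lists pCS2, an expression and transcription vector that also carries an SP6 promoter. Without a feature table or sequence this cannot be resolved, so the exact arrangement of promoters, polylinker sites and origin of replication should be confirmed before use. The plasmid is recorded as high copy in E. coli, with ampicillin resistance as the selection marker. No tags, reporters or eukaryotic expression purpose are recorded, and the record does not say which part of the shha transcript the fragment covers.
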