>Addgene plasmid #68962 | shha-pCRII | addgene partial sequence | sequence record 123597 | SP6 5'-ATTTAGGTGACACTATAG-3'
AGCTTGGTACGAGCTCGGATCCACTAGTAACGGCCGCCAGTGTGCTGGAATTCGCCCTTGAATTCTCAGC
TTGAGTTTACTGACATCCCCAAAGGATGAAGCATGTTGCTGTCCAAAAGCCACGTTCCCATTTGATACAG
GAGCCTGGAGTACCAGTGGACCCCCTCCTGTTGTAAAGTCGCATTGGACCGACTGCTGGAGTTTTGGGGG
AACAGGAATGATGACACGTAATAATAGAGCCTGGCGGGCGCGAAGGCCAAATGCGCAAGCCCCTGGTCCT
CTATTACGGCGTAACAGGACGCCAGTATTCTGTCGACCACAATGGTCCCATGTGCAGTCACTGGTGCGAA
CGAGCCCCGCTGCTCCTCCGTGTATATCCGCTGCACGATGACAGATTTAAGCTGACCGCTATCATCAACA
ACCATCACCTTTTGTCCGGCTCTGACACTGCTGGCATACGCGGCGGTCATGGTGTGGAGATCTTCCGTTG
AGTTGTCGAGGACAAAAAGGAGGTGAGCGGCGGTGAGGGTGATCTTTTCAACGGGTTCTTGCGTTTCTAT
GACGTAAAACACACGTCGCGTCGTGGAGTCTCGGTCTGTGAACATGATGAAGTCGCTGAACACCAGGTTT
CCCGCGCTGTCTGCCGCCAGCACCTTGTCTCCGGGGTTCAGGTCCTTCACGGCCTTCTGTCCTCCGTCCT
GGAGCGAGACCAGAGCCGAACCTGGGAAACAGCCCCCAGATTTCGCAGCAACCGAATTTTCTGCTTTGAC
AGAGCAATGAATGTGGGCTTTGGACTCGTAATAGACCCAGTCAAATCCAGCCTCCACAGCTAGGCGAGAC
AGTGTCCCGTATTTGCTCTTGTCTCGGTCAGAGGTGGTAATATCAACAGCTCTTCCCTCGTAGTGGAGTG
ATTCTTCAAAATGGTGACCGTCCTCATCCCAGCCCTCTGTCAC
