>Addgene plasmid #68962 | shha-pCRII | addgene partial sequence | sequence record 123598 | M13-Rev 5'-CAGGAAACAGCTATGACC-3'
TATAGAATACTCAAGCTATGCATCAAGCTTGGTACCGAGCTCGGATCCACTAGTAACGGCCGCCAGTGTG
CTGGAATTCGCCCTTGAATTCTCAGCTTGAGTTTACTGACATCCCCAAAGGATGAAGCATGTTGCTGTCC
AAAAGCCACGTTCCCATTTGATACAGGAGCCTGGAGTACCAGTGGACCCCCTCCTGTTGTAAAGTCGCAT
TGGACCGACTGCTGGAGTTTTGGGGGAACAGGAATGATGACACGTAATAATAGAGCCTGGCGGGCGCGAA
GGCCAAATGCGCAAGCCCCTGGTCCTCTATTACGGCGTAACAGGACGCCAGTATTCTGTCGACCACAATG
GTCCCATGTGCAGTCACTGGTGCGAACGAGCCCCGCTGCTCCTCCGTGTATATCCGCTGCACGATGACAG
ATTTAAGCTGACCGCTATCATCAACAACCATCACCTTTTGTCCGGCTCTGACACTGCTGGCATACGCGGC
GGTCATGGTGTGGAGATCTTCCGTTGAGTTGTCGAGGACAAAAAGGAGGTGAGCGGCGGTGAGGGTGATC
TTTTCAACGGGTTCTTGCGTTTCTATGACGTAAAACACACGTCGCGTCGTGGAGTCTCGGTCTGTGAACA
TGATGAAGTCGCTGAACACCAGGTTTCCCGCGCTGTCTGCCGCCAGCACCTTGTCTCCGGGGTTCAGGTC
CTTCACGGCCTTCTGTCCTCCGTCCTGGAGCGAGACCAGAGCCGAACCTGGGAAACAGCCCCCAGATTTC
GCAGCAACCGAATTTTCTGCTTTGACAGAGCAATGAATGTGGGCTTTGGACTCGTAATAGACCCAGTCAA
ATCCAGCCTCCACAGCTAGGCGAGACAGTGTCCCGTATTTGCTCTTGTCTCGGTCAGAGGTGGTAATATC
AACAGCTCTTCCCTCGTAGTGGAGTGATTCTTCAAAATGGTGACCGTCCTCATCCCAGCCCTCTGTCACA
CGCAGCTTAACCCCTGGCCAGTGGTTCATTACAGAGATGGCCAGCGAGTTCAGCTTGTCTTTGCATCTCT
GTGTCATGAGCCTGTCCGCTCCCGTGTTCTCCTCATCCTTAAA
